>Addgene plasmid #103766 | LSB-hsa-miR-99b-3p | depositor full sequence | sequence record 196580 | Full Sequence
AATTGAGGGGATAACGCAGGAAAGAACATGTGAGCAAAAGGCCAGCAAAAGGCCAGGAACCGTAAAAAGG
CCGCGTTGCTGGCGTTTTTCCATAGGCTCCGCCCCCCTGACGAGCATCACAAAAATCGACGCTCAAGTCA
GAGGTGGCGAAACCCGACAGGACTATAAAGATACCAGGCGTTTCCCCCTGGAAGCTCCCTCGTGCGCTCT
CCTGTTCCGACCCTGCCGCTTACCGGATACCTGTCCGCCTTTCTCCCTTCGGGAAGCGTGGCGCTTTCTC
ATAGCTCACGCTGTAGGTATCTCAGTTCGGTGTAGGTCGTTCGCTCCAAGCTGGGCTGTGTGCACGAACC
CCCCGTTCAGCCCGACCGCTGCGCCTTATCCGGTAACTATCGTCTTGAGTCCAACCCGGTAAGACACGAC
TTATCGCCACTGGCAGCAGCCACTGGTAACAGGATTAGCAGAGCGAGGTATGTAGGCGGTGCTACAGAGT
TCTTGAAGTGGTGGCCTAACTACGGCTACACTAGAAGAACAGTATTTGGTATCTGCGCTCTGCTGAAGCC
AGTTACCTTCGGAAAAAGAGTTGGTAGCTCTTGATCCGGCAAACAAACCACCGCTGGTAGCGGTGGTTTT
TTTGTTTGCAAGCAGCAGATTACGCGCAGAAAAAAAGGATCTCAAGAAGATCCTTTGATCTTTTCTACGG
GGTCTGACGCTCAGTGGAACGAAAACTCACGTTAAGGGATTTTGGTCATGAGATTATCAAAAAGGATCTT
CACCTAGATCCTTTTAAATTAAAAATGAAGTTTTAAATCAATCTAAAGTATATATGAGTAAACTTGGTCT
GACAGTTACCAATGCTTAATCAGTGAGGCACCTATCTCAGCGATCTGTCTATTTCGTTCATCCATAGTTG
CCTGACTCCCCGTCGTGTAGATAACTACGATACGGGAGGGCTTACCATCTGGCCCCAGTGCTGCAATGAT
ACCGCGAGAACCACGCTCACCGGCTCCAGATTTATCAGCAATAAACCAGCCAGCCGGAAGGGCCGAGCGC
AGAAGTGGTCCTGCAACTTTATCCGCCTCCATCCAGTCTATTAATTGTTGCCGGGAAGCTAGAGTAAGTA
GTTCGCCAGTTAATAGTTTGCGCAACGTTGTTGCCATTGCTACAGGCATCGTGGTGTCACGCTCGTCGTT
TGGTATGGCTTCATTCAGCTCCGGTTCCCAACGATCAAGGCGAGTTACATGATCCCCCATGTTGTGCAAA
AAAGCGGTTAGCTCCTTCGGTCCTCCGATCGTTGTCAGAAGTAAGTTGGCCGCAGTGTTATCACTCATGG
TTATGGCAGCACTGCATAATTCTCTTACTGTCATGCCATCCGTAAGATGCTTTTCTGTGACTGGTGAGTA
CTCAACCAAGTCATTCTGAGAATAGTGTATGCGGCGACCGAGTTGCTCTTGCCCGGCGTCAATACGGGAT
AATACCGCGCCACATAGCAGAACTTTAAAAGTGCTCATCATTGGAAAACGTTCTTCGGGGCGAAAACTCT
CAAGGATCTTACCGCTGTTGAGATCCAGTTCGATGTAACCCACTCGTGCACCCAACTGATCTTCAGCATC
TTTTACTTTCACCAGCGTTTCTGGGTGAGCAAAAACAGGAAGGCAAAATGCCGCAAAAAAGGGAATAAGG
GCGACACGGAAATGTTGAATACTCATACTCTTCCTTTTTCAATATTATTGAAGCATTTATCAGGGTTATT
GTCTCATGAGCGGATACATATTTGAATGTAGCTCCGAATTTCTCGAGGGCTTGTCGACGACGGCGGTCTC
CGTCGTCAGGATCATGAATTCGACCCGCCTGCCACCATGACCGAGTACAAGCCCACGGTGCGCCTCGCCA
CCCGCGACGACGTCCCCCGGGCCGTACGCACCCTCGCCGCCGCGTTCGCCGACTACCCCGCCACGCGCCA
CACCGTCGACCCGGACCGCCACATCGAGCGGGTCACCGAGCTGCAAGAACTCTTCCTCACGCGCGTCGGG
CTCGACATCGGCAAGGTGTGGGTCGCGGACGACGGCGCCGCGGTGGCGGTCTGGACCACGCCGGAGAGCG
TCGAAGCGGGGGCGGTGTTCGCCGAGATCGGCCCGCGCATGGCCGAGTTGAGCGGTTCCCGGCTGGCCGC
GCAGCAACAGATGGAAGGCCTCCTGGCGCCGCACCGGCCCAAGGAGCCCGCGTGGTTCCTGGCCACCGTC
GGCGTCTCGCCCGACCACCAGGGCAAGGGTCTGGGCAGCGCCGTCGTGCTCCCCGGAGTGGAGGCGGCCG
AGCGCGCCGGGGTGCCCGCCTTCCTGGAGACATCCGCGCCCCGCAACCTCCCCTTCTACGAGCGGCTCGG
CTTCACCGTCACCGCCGACGTCGAGGTGCCCGAAGGACCGCGCACCTGGTGCATGACCCGCAAGCCCGGT
GCCTGATACGCGTGAATTCACTCCTCAGGTGCAGGCTGCCTATCAGAAGGTGGTGGCTGGTGTGGCCAAT
GCCCTGGCTCACAAATACCACTGAGATCTTTTTCCCTCTGCCAAAAATTATGGGGACATCATGAAGCCCC
TTGAGCATCTGACTTCTGGCTAATAAAGGAAATTTATTTTCATTGCAATAGTGTGTTGGAATTTTTTGTG
TCTCTCACTCGGAAGGACATATGGGAGGGCAAATCATTTAAAACATCAGAATGAGTATTTGGTTTAGAGT
TTGGCAACATATGCCCATATGCTGGCTGCCATGAACAAAGGTTGGCTATAAAGAGGTCATCAGTATATGA
AACAGCCCCCTGCTGTCCATTCCTTATTCCATAGAAAAGCCTTGACTTGAGGTTAGATTTTTTTTATATT
TTGTTTTGTGTTATTTTTTTCTTTAACATCCCTAAAATTTTCCTTACATGTTTTACTAGCCAGATTTTTC
CTCCTCTCCTGACTACTCCCAGTCATAGCTGTCCCTCTTCTCTTATGGAGATCCCTCGACCTGCAGCCCA
AGCTTGAATTCTCTAGAATTACCCTGTTATCCCTATGCTTGGTTTACCGAGCTCTTATTGGTTTTCAAAC
TTCATTGACTGTGCCCAACGCGCCTGGGAGCTCACGGGGACAGCCCCCCCCCAAAGCCCCCAGGGATGTA
ATTACGTCCCTCCCCCGCTAGGGGGCAGCAGCGAGCCGCCCGGGGCTCCGCTCCGGTCCGGCGCTCCCCC
CGCATCCCCGAGCCGGCAGCGTGCGGGGACAGCCCGGGCACGGGGAAGGTGGCACGGGATCGCTTTCCTC
TGAACGCTTCTCGCTGCTCTTTGAGCCTGCAGACACCTGGGGGGATACGGGGAAAAAGCTAGGCTGAAAG
ACCGGTTCTTAGAATGACACGCGCCTGGGAGCTCACGGGGACAGCCCCCCCCCAAAGCCCCCAGGGATGT
AATTACGTCCCTCCCCCGCTAGGGGGCAGCAGCGAGCCGCCCGGGGCTCCGCTCCGGTCCGGCGCTCCCC
CCGCATCCCCGAGCCGGCAGCGTGCGGGGACAGCCCGGGCACGGGGAAGGTGGCACGGGATCGCTTTCCT
CTGAACGCTTCTCGCTGCTCTTTGAGCCTGCAGACACCTGGGGGGATACGGGGAAAAAGCTAACTTCTGA
GACGACAACTTTGTATAGAAAAGTTGGCTCCGAATTCGCCCTTGACAGCAGAGATCCAGTTTGGTTAATT
AATTGGCTCCGGTGCCCGTCAGTGGGCAGAGCGCACATCGCCCACAGTCCCCGAGAAGTTGTGGGGAGGG
GTCGGCAATTGAACCGGTGCCTAGAGAAGGTGGCGCGGGGTAAACTGGGAAAGTGATGTCGTGTACTGGC
TCCGCCTTTTTCCCGAGGGTGGGGGAGAACCGTATATAAGTGCAGTAGTCGCCGTGAACGTTCTTTTTCG
CAACGGGTTTGCCGCCAGAACACAGGTAAGTGCCGTGTGTGGTTCCCGCGGGCCTGGCCTCTTTACGGGT
TATGGCCCTTGCGTGCCTTGAATTACTTCCACCTGGCTGCAGTACGTGATTCTTGATCCCGAGCTTCGGG
TTGGAAGTGGGTGGGAGAGTTCGAGGCCTTGCGCTTAAGGAGCCCCTTCGCCTCGTGCTTGAGTTGAGGC
CTGGCCTGGGCGCTGGGGCCGCCGCGTGCGAATCTGGTGGCACCTTCGCGCCTGTCTCGCTGCTTTCGAT
AAGTCTCTAGCCATTTAAAATTTTTGATGACCTGCTGCGACGCTTTTTTTCTGGCAAGATAGTCTTGTAA
ATGCGGGCCAAGATCTGCACACTGGTATTTCGGTTTTTGGGGCCGCGGGCGGCGACGGGGCCCGTGCGTC
CCAGCGCACATGTTCGGCGAGGCGGGGCCTGCGAGCGCGGCCACCGAGAATCGGACGGGGGTAGTCTCAA
GCTGGCCGGCCTGCTCTGGTGCCTGGCCTCGCGCCGCCGTGTATCGCCCCGCCCTGGGCGGCAAGGCTGG
CCCGGTCGGCACCAGTTGCGTGAGCGGAAAGATGGCCGCTTCCCGGCCCTGCTGCAGGGAGCTCAAAATG
GAGGACGCGGCGCTCGGGAGAGCGGGCGGGTGAGTCACCCACACAAAGGAAAAGGGCCTTTCCGTCCTCA
GCCGTCGCTTCATGTGACTCCACGGAGTACCGGGCGCCGTCCAGGCACCTCGATTAGTTCTCGAGCTTTT
GGAGTACGTCGTCTTTAGGTTGGGGGGAGGGGTTTTATGCGATGGAGTTTCCCCACACTGAGTGGGTGGA
GACTGAAGTTAGGCCAGCTTGGCACTTGATGTAATTCTCCTTGGAATTTGCCCTTTTTGAGTTTGGATCT
TGGTTCATTCTCAAGCCTCAGACAGTGGTTCAAAGTTTTTTTCTTCCATTTCAGGTGTCGTGAGAAGGGC
GAATTCGACCCAAGTTTGTACAAAAAAGCAGGCTGGATCCAGGTGCCACCATGGTGAGCGAGCTGATTAA
GGAGAACATGCACATGAAGCTGTACATGGAGGGCACCGTGAACAACCACCACTTCAAGTGCACATCCGAG
GGCGAAGGCAAGCCCTACGAGGGCACCCAGACCATGAGAATCAAGGCGGTCGAGGGCGGCCCTCTCCCCT
TCGCCTTCGACATCCTGGCTACCAGCTTCATGTACGGCAGCAAAACCTTCATCAACCACACCCAGGGCAT
CCCCGACTTCTTTAAGCAGTCCTTCCCCGAGGGCTTCACATGGGAGAGAGTCACCACATACGAAGATGGG
GGCGTGCTGACCGCTACCCAGGACACCAGCCTCCAGGACGGCTGCCTCATCTACAACGTCAAGATCAGAG
GGGTGAACTTCCCATCCAACGGCCCTGTGATGCAGAAGAAAACACTCGGCTGGGAGGCCTCCACCGAGAC
ACTGTACCCCGCTGACGGCGGCCTGGAAGGCAGAGCCGACATGGCCCTGAAGCTCGTGGGCGGGGGCCAC
CTGATCTGCAACCTTAAGACCACATACAGATCCAAGAAACCCGCTAAGAACCTCAAGATGCCCGGCGTCT
ACTATGTGGACAGGAGACTGGAAAGAATCAAGGAGGCCGACAAAGAGACATACGTCGAGCAGCACGAGGT
GGCTGTGGCCAGATACTGCGACCTCCCTAGCAAACTGGGGCACAAACTTAATTGAGAATTCTACCACCCA
GCTTTCTTGTACAAAGTGGTACGTCTCAAGACCAGAGGTCTCTGCTTCGATACCCCGGACCCACAGACAC
GAGCTTGCGGACCCACAGACACGAGCTTGCGGACCCACAGACACGAGCTTGCGGACCCACAGACACGAGC
TTGCAACCAGAAGAGACCTGTGCTTCACTCCTCAGGTGCAGGCTGCCTATCAGAAGGTGGTGGCTGGTGT
GGCCAATGCCCTGGCTCACAAATACCACTGAGATCTTTTTCCCTCTGCCAAAAATTATGGGGACATCATG
AAGCCCCTTGAGCATCTGACTTCTGGCTAATAAAGGAAATTTATTTTCATTGCAATAGTGTGTTGGAATT
TTTTGTGTCTCTCACTCGGAAGGACATATGGGAGGGCAAATCATTTAAAACATCAGAATGAGTATTTGGT
TTAGAGTTTGGCAACATATGCCCATATGCTGGCTGCCATGAACAAAGGTTGGCTATAAAGAGGTCATCAG
TATATGAAACAGCCCCCTGCTGTCCATTCCTTATTCCATAGAAAAGCCTTGACTTGAGGTTAGATTTTTT
TTATATTTTGTTTTGTGTTATTTTTTTCTTTAACATCCCTAAAATTTTCCTTACATGTTTTACTAGCCAG
ATTTTTCCTCCTCTCCTGACTACTCCCAGTCATAGCTGTCCCTCTTCTCTTATGGAGATCCCGAGCGGTG
CGTTTTTATGCTTGTAGTATTGTATAATGTTTTTAAGATCCAAGCTTCTGACCTCTTCTCTTCCTCCCAC
AGGGCCTCGAGACAATTGCATCGATGGTACCAGTGAAAGTCTGCAATGAATTCGAGTTGGCGCGCCTGTC
ATTCTAAATCTCTCTTTCAGCCTAAAGCTTTTTCCCCGTATCCCCCCAGGTGTCTGCAGGCTCAAAGAGC
AGCGAGAAGCGTTCAGAGGAAAGCGATCCCGTGCCACCTTCCCCGTGCCCGGGCTGTCCCCGCACGCTGC
CGGCTCGGGGATGCGGGGGGAGCGCCGGACCGGAGCGGAGCCCCGGGCGGCTCGCTGCTGCCCCCTAGCG
GGGGAGGGACGTAATTACATCCCTGGGGGCTTTGGGAGGGGGCTGTCCCCGTGAGCTCCCAGGCGCGCCT
GTCATTCTAAATCTCTCTTTCAGCCTAAAGCTTTTTCCCCGTATCCCCCCAGGTGTCTGCAGGCTCAAAG
AGCAGCGAGAAGCGTTCAGAGGAAAGCGATCCCGTGCCACCTTCCCCGTGCCCGGGCTGTCCCCGCACGC
TGCCGGCTCGGGGATGCGGGGGGAGCGCCGGACCGGAGCGGAGCCCCGGGCGGCTCGCTGCTGCCCCCTA
GCGGGGGAGGGACGTAATTACATCCCTGGGGGCTTTGGGGGGGGGCTGTCCCCGTGAGCTCCCAGGCGCG
CCAACTCGGTACCGTATCGATGTCGACGTTAACGCTAGTGATATCAACTTTGTATAGAAAAGTTGGCTCC
GAATTCGCCCTTGACAGCAGAGATCCAGTTTGGTTAATTAATTGGCTCCGGTGCCCGTCAGTGGGCAGAG
CGCACATCGCCCACAGTCCCCGAGAAGTTGTGGGGAGGGGTCGGCAATTGAACCGGTGCCTAGAGAAGGT
GGCGCGGGGTAAACTGGGAAAGTGATGTCGTGTACTGGCTCCGCCTTTTTCCCGAGGGTGGGGGAGAACC
GTATATAAGTGCAGTAGTCGCCGTGAACGTTCTTTTTCGCAACGGGTTTGCCGCCAGAACACAGGTAAGT
GCCGTGTGTGGTTCCCGCGGGCCTGGCCTCTTTACGGGTTATGGCCCTTGCGTGCCTTGAATTACTTCCA
CCTGGCTGCAGTACGTGATTCTTGATCCCGAGCTTCGGGTTGGAAGTGGGTGGGAGAGTTCGAGGCCTTG
CGCTTAAGGAGCCCCTTCGCCTCGTGCTTGAGTTGAGGCCTGGCCTGGGCGCTGGGGCCGCCGCGTGCGA
ATCTGGTGGCACCTTCGCGCCTGTCTCGCTGCTTTCGATAAGTCTCTAGCCATTTAAAATTTTTGATGAC
CTGCTGCGACGCTTTTTTTCTGGCAAGATAGTCTTGTAAATGCGGGCCAAGATCTGCACACTGGTATTTC
GGTTTTTGGGGCCGCGGGCGGCGACGGGGCCCGTGCGTCCCAGCGCACATGTTCGGCGAGGCGGGGCCTG
CGAGCGCGGCCACCGAGAATCGGACGGGGGTAGTCTCAAGCTGGCCGGCCTGCTCTGGTGCCTGGCCTCG
CGCCGCCGTGTATCGCCCCGCCCTGGGCGGCAAGGCTGGCCCGGTCGGCACCAGTTGCGTGAGCGGAAAG
ATGGCCGCTTCCCGGCCCTGCTGCAGGGAGCTCAAAATGGAGGACGCGGCGCTCGGGAGAGCGGGCGGGT
GAGTCACCCACACAAAGGAAAAGGGCCTTTCCGTCCTCAGCCGTCGCTTCATGTGACTCCACGGAGTACC
GGGCGCCGTCCAGGCACCTCGATTAGTTCTCGAGCTTTTGGAGTACGTCGTCTTTAGGTTGGGGGGAGGG
GTTTTATGCGATGGAGTTTCCCCACACTGAGTGGGTGGAGACTGAAGTTAGGCCAGCTTGGCACTTGATG
TAATTCTCCTTGGAATTTGCCCTTTTTGAGTTTGGATCTTGGTTCATTCTCAAGCCTCAGACAGTGGTTC
AAAGTTTTTTTCTTCCATTTCAGGTGTCGTGAGAAGGGCGAATTCGACCCAAGTTTGTACAAAAAAGCAG
GCTCGCCACCATGGTGAGCAAGGGCGAGGAGCTGTTCACCGGGGTGGTGCCCATCCTGGTCGAGCTGGAC
GGCGACGTAAACGGCCACAAGTTCAGCGTGAGGGGCGAGGGCGAGGGCGATGCCACCAACGGCAAGCTGA
CCCTGAAGTTCATCTGCACCACCGGCAAGCTGCCCGTGCCCTGGCCCACCCTCGTGACCACCCTGAGCCA
CGGCGTGCAGTGCTTCGCCCGCTACCCCGACCACATGAAGCAGCACGACTTCTTCAAGTCCGCCATGCCC
GAAGGCTACGTCCAGGAGCGCACCATCTTCTTCAAGGACGACGGCACCTACAAGACCCGCGCCGAGGTGA
AGTTCGAGGGCGACACCCTAGTGAACCGCATCGAGCTGAAGGGCGTCGACTTCAAGGAGGACGGCAACAT
CCTGGGGCACAAGCTGGAGTACAACTTCAACAGCCACAACATCTATATCATGGCCGTCAAGCAGAAGAAC
GGCATCAAGGTGAACTTCAAGATCCGCCACAACGTGGAGGACGGCAGCGTGCAGCTCGCCGACCACTACC
AGCAGAACACCCCCATCGGCGACGGCCCCGTGCTGCTGCCCGACAGCCACTACCTGAGCACCCAGTCCGT
GCTGAGCAAAGACCCCAACGAGAAGCGCGATCACATGGTCCTGCTGGAGTTCCGCACCGCCGCCGGGATC
ACTCTCGGCATGGACGAGCTGTACAAGTAATACCACCCAGCTTTCTTGTACAAAGTGGTACGCGTGAATT
CACTCCTCAGGTGCAGGCTGCCTATCAGAAGGTGGTGGCTGGTGTGGCCAATGCCCTGGCTCACAAATAC
CACTGAGATCTTTTTCCCTCTGCCAAAAATTATGGGGACATCATGAAGCCCCTTGAGCATCTGACTTCTG
GCTAATAAAGGAAATTTATTTTCATTGCAATAGTGTGTTGGAATTTTTTGTGTCTCTCACTCGGAAGGAC
ATATGGGAGGGCAAATCATTTAAAACATCAGAATGAGTATTTGGTTTAGAGTTTGGCAACATATGCCCAT
ATGCTGGCTGCCATGAACAAAGGTTGGCTATAAAGAGGTCATCAGTATATGAAACAGCCCCCTGCTGTCC
ATTCCTTATTCCATAGAAAAGCCTTGACTTGAGGTTAGATTTTTTTTATATTTTGTTTTGTGTTATTTTT
TTCTTTAACATCCCTAAAATTTTCCTTACATGTTTTACTAGCCAGATTTTTCCTCCTCTCCTGACTACTC
CCAGTCATAGCTGTCCCTCTTCTCTTATGGAGATCCCTCGACCTGCAGCCCAAGCTTGGCGTAATCATGG
TCATAGCTGTTTCCTGTGTGAAATTGTTATCCGCTCACAATTCCACACAACATACGAGCCGGAAGCATAA
AGTGTAAAGCCTGGGGTGCCTAATGAGTGAGCTAACTCACATTAATTGCGTTGCGCTCACTGCCCGCTTT
CCAGTCGGGAAACCTGTCGTGCCAGCGGATCGACAGTACTAAGCTTGGTCTAATACCCAATCTCTCGTCT
TATCCAGATGTTTTATACGCCTCTGGCCCGTGTCTCAAAATCTCTGATGTTACATTGCACAAGATAAAAT
AATATCATCATGAACAATAAAACTGTCTGCTTACATAAACAGTAATACAAGGGGTGTTATGAGCCATATT
CAACGGGAAACGTCGAGGCCGCGATTAAATTCCAACATGGATGCTGATTTATATGGGTATAAATGGGCTC
GCGATAATGTCGGGCAATCAGGTGCGACAATCTATCGCTTGTATGGGAAGCCCGATGCGCCAGAGTTGTT
TCTGAAACATGGCAAAGGTAGCGTTGCCAATGATGTTACAGATGAGATGGTCAGACTAAACTGGCTGACG
GAATTTATGCCTCTTCCGACCATCAAGCATTTTATCCGTACTCCTGATGATGCATGGTTACTCACCACTG
CGATCCCCGGAAAAACAGCATTCCAGGTATTAGAAGAATATCCTGATTCAGGTGAAAATATTGTTGATGC
GCTGGCAGTGTTCCTGCGCCGGTTGCATTCGATTCCTGTTTGTAATTGTCCTTTTAACAGCGATCGCGTA
TTTCGTCTCGCTCAGGCGCAATCACGAATGAATAACGGTTTGGTTGATGCGAGTGATTTTGATGACGAGC
GTAATGGCTGGCCTGTTGAACAAGTCTGGAAAGAAATGCATAAACTTTTGCCATTCTCACCGGATTCAGT
CGTCACTCATGGTGATTTCTCACTTGATAACCTTATTTTTGACGAGGGGAAATTAATAGGTTGTATTGAT
GTTGGACGAGTCGGAATCGCAGACCGATACCAGGATCTTGCCATCCTATGGAACTGCCTCGGTGAGTTTT
CTCCTTCATTACAGAAACGGCTTTTTCAAAAATATGGTATTGATAATCCTGATATGAATAAATTGCAGTT
TCATTTGATGCTCGATGAGTTTTTCTAATCAGAATTGGTTAATTGGTTGTAACACTGGCAGAGCATTACG
CTGACTTGACGGGACGGCGCAAGCTCATGACCAAAATCCCTTAACGTGAGTTACGCGTCGTTCCACTGAG
CGTCAGAGGTATCACTAGTATTACAGAGGTAAGTTATAACAGTCGCCTAACCC
Features (pLannotate 1.2.2; 28 found; start..end, strand, type, name):
     87..675     -  rep_origin     ori: high-copy-number ColE1/pMB1/pBR322/pUC origin of replication
    846..1706    -  CDS            AmpR: β-lactamase; bla; confers resistance to ampicillin, carbenicillin, and related antibiotics
   1707..1778    -  promoter       AmpR promoter: bla
   1857..2456    +  CDS            PuroR: puromycin N-acetyltransferase; pac from Streptomyces alboniger; confers resistance to puromycin
   2461..2541    +  CDS            HBB (fragment): HBB_PONPY - Experimental evidence at transcript level: Swiss-Prot protein existence level 2. Involved in oxygen transport from the lung to the various peripheral tissues. From Pongo pygmaeus (Bornean orangutan).
   2612..2667    +  polyA_signal   β-globin poly(A) signal: rabbit β-globin polyadenylation signal (Gil and Proudfoot, 1987)
   3646..3666    +  protein_bind   attB4: mutant version of attB; core recombination site for the Gateway® BP reaction BP Clonase™
   3734..3945    +  promoter       EF-1α core promoter: core promoter for human elongation factor EF-1α
   3946..4884    +  intron         EF-1α intron A: intron upstream of the start codon of human EF-1α
   4911..4931    +  protein_bind   attB1: mutant version of attB; core recombination site for the Gateway® BP reaction BP Clonase™
   4951..5646    +  CDS            mKate2: mKate2 is a basic (constitutively fluorescent) red fluorescent protein published in 2009, derived from Entacmaea quadricolor. It is reported to be a rapidly-maturing monomer with moderate acid sensitivity.
   5666..5690    -  protein_bind   attB2: mutant version of attB; recombination site for the Gateway® BP reaction BP Clonase™
   5834..5908    +  CDS            HBB (fragment): HBB_PONPY - Experimental evidence at transcript level: Swiss-Prot protein existence level 2. Involved in oxygen transport from the lung to the various peripheral tissues. From Pongo pygmaeus (Bornean orangutan).
   5979..6034    +  polyA_signal   β-globin poly(A) signal: rabbit β-globin polyadenylation signal (Gil and Proudfoot, 1987)
   6418..6443    +  misc_feature   SA: splice acceptor site
   7115..7135    +  protein_bind   attB4: mutant version of attB; core recombination site for the Gateway® BP reaction BP Clonase™
   7203..7414    +  promoter       EF-1α core promoter: core promoter for human elongation factor EF-1α
   7415..8353    +  intron         EF-1α intron A: intron upstream of the start codon of human EF-1α
   8380..8400    +  protein_bind   attB1: mutant version of attB; core recombination site for the Gateway® BP reaction BP Clonase™
   8411..9127    +  CDS            EBFP2: EBFP2 is a basic (constitutively fluorescent) blue fluorescent protein published in 2007, derived from Aequorea victoria. It is reported to be a rapidly-maturing monomer with moderate acid sensitivity.
   9135..9159    -  protein_bind   attB2: mutant version of attB; recombination site for the Gateway® BP reaction BP Clonase™
   9163..9243    +  CDS            HBB (fragment): HBB_PONPY - Experimental evidence at transcript level: Swiss-Prot protein existence level 2. Involved in oxygen transport from the lung to the various peripheral tissues. From Pongo pygmaeus (Bornean orangutan).
   9314..9369    +  polyA_signal   β-globin poly(A) signal: rabbit β-globin polyadenylation signal (Gil and Proudfoot, 1987)
   9752..9774    -  protein_bind   lac operator (fragment): The lac repressor binds to the lac operator to inhibit transcription in E. coli. This inhibition can be relieved by adding lactose or isopropyl-β-D-thiogalactopyranoside (IPTG). lac repressor encoded by lacI
   9778..9808    -  promoter       lac promoter: promoter for the E. coli lac operon
   9823..9844    -  protein_bind   CAP binding site: CAP binding activates transcription in the presence of cAMP. E. coli catabolite activator protein
   9857..9896    -  CDS            lacI (fragment): lac repressor; lacI; The lac repressor binds to the lac operator to inhibit transcription in E. coli. This inhibition can be relieved by adding lactose or isopropyl-β-D-thiogalactopyranoside (IPTG).
  10069..10878   +  CDS            KanR: aminoglycoside phosphotransferase; aph(3')-Ia; confers resistance to kanamycin in bacteria or G418 (Geneticin®) in eukaryotes
