[The description below was written by a language model from this plasmid's Addgene catalogue record and pLannotate feature annotations shown in this document.]
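Description:
LSB-hsa-miR-99b-3p is an 11 kb mammalian expression plasmid built on the Low Sensor Backbone (LSB) and designed as a fluorescent sensor of microRNA activity for synthetic biology work. It replicates in E. coli from a high-copy ColE1/pUC-type origin and carries both β-lactamase (AmpR) and an aminoglycoside phosphotransferase (KanR), matching the dual ampicillin and kanamycin selection listed in the record. A puromycin N-acetyltransferase coding sequence followed by a rabbit β-globin polyadenylation signal is also present for selection in mammalian cells. No promoter is annotated directly upstream of it in the feature table.

The payload consists of two parallel transcription units, each driven by the human EF-1α core promoter with its intron A and terminated by a β-globin 3' region and poly(A) signal. Gateway attB4, attB1 and attB2 sites flank the promoter and coding modules, remnants of modular assembly. The first unit encodes the red fluorescent protein mKate2, and according to the record it carries a target site for human miR-99b-3p in its 3' UTR. This site is not annotated in the feature table, but would fall in the region between the mKate2 coding sequence and its poly(A) signal. The second unit encodes the blue protein EBFP2 without a target site, so it serves as an internal reference for plasmid delivery and expression. When miR-99b-3p is active in a transfected cell, mKate2 is repressed relative to EBFP2, and the red-to-blue ratio gives a normalised readout of miRNA activity.

The depositor notes that the repeated poly(A) elements make the plasmid inherently unstable. There are also small discrepancies between the deposited sequence and the physical plasmid, including short insertions flanking the puromycin coding region that do not impair puromycin selection.
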