Addgene plasmid #103766: LSB-hsa-miR-99b-3p
Purpose: Used to sense miRNA activity using fluorescence based tools. hsa-miR-99b-3p target in 3' UTR of of mKate. miRNA activity can be measured by the repression of mKate2 relative to EBFP2 fluorescent proteins . Plasmid is inherently unstable; please see Depositor Comments
Depositing lab: Ron Weiss. Depositing organization: Massachusetts Institute of Technology. Publication: A mixed antagonistic/synergistic miRNA repression model enables accurate predictions of multi-input miRNA sensor activity. Gam JJ, Babb J, Weiss R. Nat Commun. 2018 Jun 22;9(1):2430. doi: 10.1038/s41467-018-04575-0. PubMed 29934631.
Backbone
  Vector backbone: Low Sensor Backbone (LSB)
  Vector type: Mammalian Expression, Synthetic Biology
Growth in bacteria
  Bacterial resistance: Ampicillin and Kanamycin, 100 & 50 μg/mL
  Growth temperature: 30°C
  Growth strain: NEB Stable
  Copy number: High Copy
Gene/Insert
  Gene/Insert name: hsa-miR-99b-3p target
  Species: H. sapiens (human)
  Entrez Gene: MIR99B (a.k.a. MIRN99B, mir-99b)
  Promoter: EF-1a
  Cloning method: Gibson Cloning
Terms and licenses: Academic/Nonprofit Terms; Industry Terms: Not Available to Industry
Depositor comments: Please note that this plasmid is inherently unstable due to a repeating poly A element. We recommend performing a diagnostic digest on multiple colonies upon receipt. The depositors would like to note the presence of several discrepancies between the depositor sequence and physical plasmid sequence. In particular, the sequences upstream and downstream of the puromycin coding region have 10 bp insertions which do not affect the ability to perform puromycin selection. The sequences for those regions within the physical plasmids are as follows: Upstream of Puro: GAATTCGACCGCCTGTCTCAAGGTGCCACC; Downstream of Puro: GCTTTGAGACTACGCGTGAATTCACTCCTC. Please contact if you are interested in this plasmid prior to placing an order.
How to cite: LSB-hsa-miR-99b-3p was a gift from Ron Weiss (Addgene plasmid # 103766 ; http://n2t.net/addgene:103766 ; RRID:Addgene_103766)
