>Addgene plasmid #103766 | LSB-hsa-miR-99b-3p | depositor partial sequence | sequence record 196581 | hsa-miR-99b-3p target
CGGACCCACAGACACGAGCTTG
